>Addgene plasmid #127538 | Sox2-t2A-mCherry | depositor full sequence | sequence record 244180 | Sox2-t2A-mCherry sequence 7104 bps
GTTAGGCGTTTTGCGCTGCTTCGCGATGTACGGGCCAGATATACGCGTTGACATTGATTATTGACTAGTT
ATTAATAGTAATCAATTACGGGGTCATTAGTTCATAGCCCATATATGGAGTTCCGCGTTACATAACTTAC
GGTAAATGGCCCGCCTGGCTGACCGCCCAACGACCCCCGCCCATTGACGTCAATAATGACGTATGTTCCC
ATAGTAACGCCAATAGGGACTTTCCATTGACGTCAATGGGTGGAGTATTTACGGTAAACTGCCCACTTGG
CAGTACATCAAGTGTATCATATGCCAAGTACGCCCCCTATTGACGTCAATGACGGTAAATGGCCCGCCTG
GCATTATGCCCAGTACATGACCTTATGGGACTTTCCTACTTGGCAGTACATCTACGTATTAGTCATCGCT
ATTACCATGGTGATGCGGTTTTGGCAGTACATCAATGGGCGTGGATAGCGGTTTGACTCACGGGGATTTC
CAAGTCTCCACCCCATTGACGTCAATGGGAGTTTGTTTTGGCACCAAAATCAACGGGACTTTCCAAAATG
TCGTAACAACTCCGCCCCATTGACGCAAATGGGCGGTAGGCGTGTACGGTGGGAGGTCTATATAAGCAGA
GCTCGTTTAGTGAACCGTCAGATCGCCTGGAGACGCCATCCACGCTGTTTTGACCTCCATAGAAGACACC
GGGACCGATCCAGCCTCCGGACTCTAGAATGTACAACATGATGGAGACGGAGCTGAAGCCGCCGGGCCCG
CAGCAAACTTCGGGGGGCGGCGGCGGCAACTCCACCGCGGCGGCGGCCGGCGGCAACCAGAAAAACAGCC
CGGACCGCGTCAAGCGGCCCATGAATGCCTTCATGGTGTGGTCCCGCGGGCAGCGGCGCAAGATGGCCCA
GGAGAACCCCAAGATGCACAACTCGGAGATCAGCAAGCGCCTGGGCGCCGAGTGGAAACTTTTGTCGGAG
ACGGAGAAGCGGCCGTTCATCGACGAGGCTAAGCGGCTGCGAGCGCTGCACATGAAGGAGCACCCGGATT
ATAAATACCGGCCCCGGCGGAAAACCAAGACGCTCATGAAGAAGGATAAGTACACGCTGCCCGGCGGGCT
GCTGGCCCCCGGCGGCAATAGCATGGCGAGCGGGGTCGGGGTGGGCGCCGGCCTGGGCGCGGGCGTGAAC
CAGCGCATGGACAGTTACGCGCACATGAACGGCTGGAGCAACGGCAGCTACAGCATGATGCAGGACCAGC
TGGGCTACCCGCAGCACCCGGGCCTCAATGCGCACGGCGCAGCGCAGATGCAGCCCATGCACCGCTACGA
CGTGAGCGCCCTGCAGTACAACTCCATGACCAGCTCGCAGACCTACATGAACGGCTCGCCCACCTACAGC
ATGTCCTACTCGCAGCAGGGCACCCCTGGCATGGCTCTTGGCTCCATGGGTTCGGTGGTCAAGTCCGAGG
CCAGCTCCAGCCCCCCTGTGGTTACCTCTTCCTCCCACTCCAGGGCGCCCTGCCAGGCCGGGGACCTCCG
GGACATGATCAGCATGTATCTCCCCGGCGCCGAGGTGCCGGAACCCGCCGCCCCCAGCAGACTTCACATG
TCCCAGCACTACCAGAGCGGCCCGGTGCCCGGCACGGCCATTAACGGCACACTGCCCCTCTCACACATGT
TGGCTAGCGAGGGCAGAGGAAGTCTTCTAACATGCGGTGACGTGGAGGAGAATCCCGGCCCTGGTACCGT
GAGCAAGGGCGAGGAGGATAACATGGCCATCATCAAGGAGTTCATGCGCTTCAAGGTGCACATGGAGGGC
TCCGTGAACGGCCACGAGTTCGAGATCGAGGGCGAGGGCGAGGGCCGCCCCTACGAGGGCACCCAGACCG
CCAAGCTGAAGGTGACCAAGGGTGGCCCCCTGCCCTTCGCCTGGGACATCCTGTCCCCTCAGTTCATGTA
CGGCTCCAAGGCCTACGTGAAGCACCCCGCCGACATCCCCGACTACTTGAAGCTGTCCTTCCCCGAGGGC
TTCAAGTGGGAGCGCGTGATGAACTTCGAGGACGGCGGCGTGGTGACCGTGACCCAGGACTCCTCCCTGC
AGGACGGCGAGTTCATCTACAAGGTGAAGCTGCGCGGCACCAACTTCCCCTCCGACGGCCCCGTAATGCA
GAAGAAGACCATGGGCTGGGAGGCCTCCTCCGAGCGGATGTACCCCGAGGACGGCGCCCTGAAGGGCGAG
ATCAAGCAGAGGCTGAAGCTGAAGGACGGCGGCCACTACGACGCTGAGGTCAAGACCACCTACAAGGCCA
AGAAGCCCGTGCAGCTGCCCGGCGCCTACAACGTCAACATCAAGTTGGACATCACCTCCCACAACGAGGA
CTACACCATCGTGGAACAGTACGAACGCGCCGAGGGCCGCCACTCCACCGGCGGCATGGACGAGCTGTAC
AAGACCGGTTAGTAATGAGTTTAAACGGGGGAGGCTAACTGAAACACGGAAGGAGACAATACCGGAAGGA
ACCCGCGCTATGACGGCAATAAAAAGACAGAATAAAACGCACGGGTGTTGGGTCGTTTGTTCATAAACGC
GGGGTTCGGTCCCAGGGCTGGCACTCTGTCGATACCCCACCGAGACCCCATTGGGGCCAATACGCCCGCG
TTTCTTCCTTTTCCCCACCCCACCCCCCAAGTTCGGGTGAAGGCCCAGGGCTCGCAGCCAACGTCGGGGC
GGCAGGCCCTGCCATAGCAGATCTGCGCAGCTGGGGCTCTAGGGGGTATCCCC
[124 nt withheld, positions 2784-2907]
C
[32 nt withheld, positions 2909-2940]
CA
[57 nt withheld, positions 2943-2999]
A
[49 nt withheld, positions 3001-3049]
CCTTTGACGTTGGAGTCCACGTTCTTT
[37 nt withheld, positions 3077-3113]
ACCCTATCTCGGTCTATTCTTTTGATTTATAAGGGATTTTGGGGATTTCGGCCTATTGGTTAAAAAATGA
GCTGATTTAACAAAAATTTAACGCGAATTAATTCTGTGGAATGTGTGTCAGTTAGGGTGTGGAAAGTCCC
CAGGCTCCCCAGCAGGCAGAAGTATGCAAAGCATGCATCTCAATTAGTCAGCAACCAGGTGTGGAAAGTC
CCCAGGCTCCCCAGCAGGCAGAAGTATGCAAAGCATGCATCTCAATTAGTCAGCAACCATAGTCCCGCCC
CTAACTCCGCCCATCCCGCCCCTAACTCCGCCCAGTTCCGCCCATTCTCCGCCCCATGGCTGACTAATTT
TTTTTATTTATGCAGAGGCCGAGGCCGCCTCTGCCTCTGAGCTATTCCAGAAGTAGTGAGGAGGCTTTTT
TGGAGGCCTAGGCTTTTGCAAAAAGCTCCCGGGAGCTTGTATATCCATTTTCGGATCTGATCAAGAGACA
GGATGAGGATCGTTTCGCATGATTGAACAAGATGGATTGCACGCAGGTTCTCCGGCCGCTTGGGTGGAGA
GGCTATTCGGCTATGACTGGGCACAACAGACAATCGGCTGCTCTGATGCCGCCGTGTTCCGGCTGTCAGC
GCAGGGGCGCCCGGTTCTTTTTGTCAAGACCGACCTGTCCGGTGCCCTGAATGAACTGCAGGACGAGGCA
GCGCGGCTATCGTGGCTGGCCACGACGGGCGTTCCTTGCGCAGCTGTGCTCGACGTTGTCACTGAAGCGG
GAAGGGACTGGCTGCTATTGGGCGAAGTGCCGGGGCAGGATCTCCTGTCATCTCACCTTGCTCCTGCCGA
GAAAGTATCCATCATGGCTGATGCAATGCGGCGGCTGCATACGCTTGATCCGGCTACCTGCCCATTCGAC
CACCAAGCGAAACATCGCATCGAGCGAGCACGTACTCGGATGGAAGCCGGTCTTGTCGATCAGGATGATC
TGGACGAAGAGCATCAGGGGCTCGCGCCAGCCGAACTGTTCGCCAGGCTCAAGGCGCGCATGCCCGACGG
CGAGGATCTCGTCGTGACCCATGGCGATGCCTGCTTGCCGAATATCATGGTGGAAAATGGCCGCTTTTCT
GGATTCATCGACTGTGGCCGGCTGGGTGTGGCGGACCGCTATCAGGACATAGCGTTGGCTACCCGTGATA
TTGCTGAAGAGCTTGGCGGCGAATGGGCTGACCGCTTCCTCGTGCTTTACGGTATCGCCGCTCCCGATTC
GCAGCGCATCGCCTTCTATCGCCTTCTTGACGAGTTCTTCTGAGCGGGACTCTGGGGTTCGCGAAATGAC
CGACCAAGCGACGCCCAACCTGCCATCACGAGATTTCGATTCCACCGCCGCCTTCTATGAAAGGTTGGGC
TTCGGAATCGTTTTCCGGGACGCCGGCTGGATGATCCTCCAGCGCGGGGATCTCATGCTGGAGTTCTTCG
CCCACCCCAACTTGTTTATTGCAGCTTATAATGGTTACAAATAAAGCAATAGCATCACAAATTTCACAAA
TAAAGCATTTTTTTCACTGCATTCTAGTTGTGGTTTGTCCAAACTCATCAATGTATCTTATCATGTCTGT
ATACCGTCGACCTCTAGCTAGAGCTTGGCGTAATCATGGTCATAGCTGTTTCCTGTGTGAAATTGTTATC
CGCTCACAATTCCACACAACATACGAGCCGGAAGCATAAAGTGTAAAGCCTGGGGTGCCTAATGAGTGAG
CTAACTCACATTAATTGCGTTGCGCTCACTGCCCGCTTTCCAGTCGGGAAACCTGTCGTGCCAGCTGCAT
TAATGAATCGGCCAACGCGCGGGGAGAGGCGGTTTGCGTATTGGGCGCTCTTCCGCTTCCTCGCTCACTG
ACTCGCTGCGCTCGGTCGTTCGGCTGCGGCGAGCGGTATCAGCTCACTCAAAGGCGGTAATACGGTTATC
CACAGAATCAGGGGATAACGCAGGAAAGAACATGTGAGCAAAAGGCCAGCAAAAGGCCAGGAACCGTAAA
AAGGCCGCGTTGCTGGCGTTTTTCCATAGGCTCCGCCCCCCTGACGAGCATCACAAAAATCGACGCTCAA
GTCAGAGGTGGCGAAACCCGACAGGACTATAAAGATACCAGGCGTTTCCCCCTGGAAGCTCCCTCGTGCG
CTCTCCTGTTCCGACCCTGCCGCTTACCGGATACCTGTCCGCCTTTCTCCCTTCGGGAAGCGTGGCGCTT
TCTCAATGCTCACGCTGTAGGTATCTCAGTTCGGTGTAGGTCGTTCGCTCCAAGCTGGGCTGTGTGCACG
AACCCCCCGTTCAGCCCGACCGCTGCGCCTTATCCGGTAACTATCGTCTTGAGTCCAACCCGGTAAGACA
CGACTTATCGCCACTGGCAGCAGCCACTGGTAACAGGATTAGCAGAGCGAGGTATGTAGGCGGTGCTACA
GAGTTCTTGAAGTGGTGGCCTAACTACGGCTACACTAGAAGGACAGTATTTGGTATCTGCGCTCTGCTGA
AGCCAGTTACCTTCGGAAAAAGAGTTGGTAGCTCTTGATCCGGCAAACAAACCACCGCTGGTAGCGGTGG
TTTTTTTGTTTGCAAGCAGCAGATTACGCGCAGAAAAAAAGGATCTCAAGAAGATCCTTTGATCTTTTCT
ACGGGGTCTGACGCTCAGTGGAACGAAAACTCACGTTAAGGGATTTTGGTCATGAGATTATCAAAAAGGA
TCTTCACCTAGATCCTTTTAAATTAAAAATGAAGTTTTAAATCAATCTAAAGTATATATGAGTAAACTTG
GTCTGACAGTTACCAATGCTTAATCAGTGAGGCACCTATCTCAGCGATCTGTCTATTTCGTTCATCCATA
GTTGCCTGACTCCCCGTCGTGTAGATAACTACGATACGGGAGGGCTTACCATCTGGCCCCAGTGCTGCAA
TGATACCGCGAGACCCACGCTCACCGGCTCCAGATTTATCAGCAATAAACCAGCCAGCCGGAAGGGCCGA
GCGCAGAAGTGGTCCTGCAACTTTATCCGCCTCCATCCAGTCTATTAATTGTTGCCGGGAAGCTAGAGTA
AGTAGTTCGCCAGTTAATAGTTTGCGCAACGTTGTTGCCATTGCTACAGGCATCGTGGTGTCACGCTCGT
CGTTTGGTATGGCTTCATTCAGCTCCGGTTCCCAACGATCAAGGCGAGTTACATGATCCCCCATGTTGTG
CAAAAAAGCGGTTAGCTCCTTCGGTCCTCCGATCGTTGTCAGAAGTAAGTTGGCCGCAGTGTTATCACTC
ATGGTTATGGCAGCACTGCATAATTCTCTTACTGTCATGCCATCCGTAAGATGCTTTTCTGTGACTGGTG
AGTACTCAACCAAGTCATTCTGAGAATAGTGTATGCGGCGACCGAGTTGCTCTTGCCCGGCGTCAATACG
GGATAATACCGCGCCACATAGCAGAACTTTAAAAGTGCTCATCATTGGAAAACGTTCTTCGGGGCGAAAA
CTCTCAAGGATCTTACCGCTGTTGAGATCCAGTTCGATGTAACCCACTCGTGCACCCAACTGATCTTCAG
CATCTTTTACTTTCACCAGCGTTTCTGGGTGAGCAAAAACAGGAAGGCAAAATGCCGCAAAAAAGGGAAT
AAGGGCGACACGGAAATGTTGAATACTCATACTCTTCCTTTTTCAATATTATTGAAGCATTTATCAGGGT
TATTGTCTCATGAGCGGATACATATTTGAATGTATTTAGAAAAATAAACAAATAGGGGTTCCGCGCACAT
TTCCCCGAAAAGTGCCACCTGACGTCGACGGATCGGGAGATCTCCCGATCCCCTATGGTCGACTCTCAGT
ACAATCTGCTCTGATGCCGCATAGTTAAGCCAGTATCTGCTCCCTGCTTGTGTGTTGGAGGTCGCTGAGT
AGTGCGCGAGCAAAATTTAAGCTACAACAAGGCAAGGCTTGACCGACAATTGCATGAAGAATCTGCTTAG
G
Features (pLannotate 1.2.2; 19 found; start..end, strand, type, name):
     50..429     +  enhancer       CMV enhancer: human cytomegalovirus immediate early enhancer
    430..633     +  promoter       CMV promoter: human cytomegalovirus (CMV) immediate early promoter
    729..1679    +  CDS            SOX2: SOX2_HUMAN - Experimental evidence at protein level: Swiss-Prot protein existence level 1. Transcription factor that forms a trimeric complex with OCT4 on DNA and controls the expression of a number of genes involved in embryonic development such as YES1, FGF4, UTF1 and ZFP206 (By similarity). Binds to the proximal enhancer region of NANOG (By similarity). Critical for early embryogenesis and for embryonic stem cell pluripotency (PubMed:18035408). Downstream SRRT target that mediates the promotion of neural stem cell self-renewal (By similarity). Keeps neural cells undifferentiated by countera
   1749..2453    +  CDS            mCherry: mCherry is a basic (constitutively fluorescent) red fluorescent protein published in 2004, derived from Discosoma sp.. It is reported to be a very rapidly-maturing monomer with low acid sensitivity.
   2534..2582    +  polyA_signal   HSV TK poly(A) signal: herpes simplex virus thymidine kinase polyadenylation signal (Cole and Stacy, 1985)
   2673..2689    -  polyA_signal   bGH poly(A) signal (fragment): bovine growth hormone polyadenylation signal
   2784..3212    +  rep_origin     f1 ori (sequence partly withheld): f1 bacteriophage origin of replication; arrow indicates direction of (+) strand synthesis
   3226..3555    +  promoter       SV40 promoter: SV40 enhancer and early promoter
   3622..4413    +  CDS            neo: KKA2_KLEPN - Also known as kan, nptII. Experimental evidence at protein level: Swiss-Prot protein existence level 1. Resistance to kanamycin, neomycin, paromomycin, ribostamycin, butirosin and gentamicin B. From Klebsiella pneumoniae.
   4439..4597    +  CDS            ble (fragment): BLE_KLEPN - Experimental evidence at protein level: Swiss-Prot protein existence level 1. Binding protein with a strong affinity to the bleomycin family of antibiotics. Binds to CL990; an antimitotic-antibiotic compound. From Klebsiella pneumoniae.
   4592..4713    +  polyA_signal   SV40 poly(A) signal: SV40 polyadenylation signal
   4786..4802    -  protein_bind   lac operator: The lac repressor binds to the lac operator to inhibit transcription in E. coli. This inhibition can be relieved by adding lactose or isopropyl-β-D-thiogalactopyranoside (IPTG). lac repressor encoded by lacI
   4810..4840    -  promoter       lac promoter: promoter for the E. coli lac operon
   4855..4876    -  protein_bind   CAP binding site: CAP binding activates transcription in the presence of cAMP. E. coli catabolite activator protein
   4889..4981    -  CDS            lacI (fragment): lac repressor; lacI; The lac repressor binds to the lac operator to inhibit transcription in E. coli. This inhibition can be relieved by adding lactose or isopropyl-β-D-thiogalactopyranoside (IPTG).
   5164..5752    -  rep_origin     ori: high-copy-number ColE1/pMB1/pBR322/pUC origin of replication
   5923..6783    -  CDS            AmpR: β-lactamase; bla; confers resistance to ampicillin, carbenicillin, and related antibiotics
   6784..6888    -  promoter       AmpR promoter: bla
   6955..6999    -  misc_feature   bom (fragment): basis of mobility region from pBR322
