[The description below was written by a language model from this plasmid's Addgene catalogue record and pLannotate feature annotations shown in this document.]
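Description:
Sox2-t2A-mCherry is a 7.1 kb mammalian expression plasmid built on the Invitrogen pcDNA3.3-TOPO backbone, which was modified by placing a T2A-mCherry module at the 3' end of the cloning site. It is propagated in E. coli as a high-copy plasmid through a ColE1/pUC-type origin and selected with ampicillin via the β-lactamase gene. An f1 phage origin is also present, along with small lac promoter/operator, lacI, ble and bom remnants that are backbone carry-over rather than functional payload. For selection in mammalian cells, an SV40 enhancer/early promoter drives the neomycin phosphotransferase gene, terminated by an SV40 polyadenylation signal, allowing G418 selection of stable transfectants.

The payload is the human SOX2 coding sequence (about 950 bp, introduced by Gibson assembly from a pre-existing ORF clone), placed downstream of the human cytomegalovirus immediate early enhancer and promoter. SOX2 is followed in the same orientation by mCherry. The short gap between the two annotated coding regions corresponds to the T2A linker named in the record, although the annotation software did not call it as a separate feature. The T2A peptide causes ribosomal skipping during translation, so a single CMV-driven transcript yields SOX2 and the monomeric red fluorescent protein as separate polypeptides in roughly matched amounts, leaving SOX2 with only a short C-terminal 2A remnant rather than fused to the fluorophore. The transcript ends at an HSV thymidine kinase polyadenylation signal.

The construct is intended for constitutive overexpression of the pluripotency transcription factor SOX2 in mammalian cells, with red fluorescence identifying or allowing sorting of expressing cells. The associated publication concerns regulation of KLF4 protein stability through interaction with pluripotency transcription factors.
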