Addgene plasmid #127538: Sox2-t2A-mCherry
Purpose: Expresses human SOX2 and mCherry via t2A linker.
Depositing lab: Jennifer Mitchell. Publication: KLF4 protein stability regulated by interaction with pluripotency transcription factors overrides transcriptional control. Dhaliwal NK, Abatti LE, Mitchell JA. Genes Dev. 2019 Jun 20. pii: gad.324319.119. doi: 10.1101/gad.324319.119. PubMed 31221664.
Backbone
  Vector backbone: pcDNA3.3-TOPO
  Backbone manufacturer: Invitrogen
  Backbone size w/o insert (bp): 6150
  Total vector size (bp): 7104
  Modifications to backbone: Inserted T2a-mCherry at 3' terminal of MCS.
  Vector type: Mammalian Expression
  Selectable markers: Neomycin (select with G418)
Growth in bacteria
  Bacterial resistance: Ampicillin, 100 μg/mL
  Growth temperature: 37°C
  Growth strain: DH5alpha
  Copy number: High Copy
Gene/Insert
  Gene/Insert name: SOX2 (alt names: ANOP3; MCOPS3)
  Species: H. sapiens (human)
  Insert size (bp): 954
  GenBank ID: NM_003106
  Entrez Gene: SOX2 (a.k.a. ANOP3, MCOPS3)
  Promoter: CMV
  Cloning method: Gibson Cloning
  Sequencing primers: 5′ CGCAAATGGGCGGTAGGCGTG; 3′ TTGGTCACCTTCAGCTTGG
Resource information
  A portion of this plasmid was derived from a plasmid made by: SOX2 was subcloned from Harvard Institute of Proteomics (HsCD00079917)
Terms and licenses: Academic/Nonprofit Terms; Industry Terms: Not Available to Industry
How to cite: Sox2-t2A-mCherry was a gift from Jennifer Mitchell (Addgene plasmid # 127538 ; http://n2t.net/addgene:127538 ; RRID:Addgene_127538)
